>Addgene plasmid #67741 | PT7-deGFP-MGapt | addgene full sequence | sequence record 240706 | Addgene NGS Result
TAATACGACTCACTATAGGGAGACCACAACGGTTTCCCTCTAGAAATAATTTTGTTTAACTTTAAGAAGG
AGATATACCATGGAGCTTTTCACTGGCGTTGTTCCCATCCTGGTCGAGCTGGACGGCGACGTAAACGGCC
ACAAGTTCAGCGTGTCCGGCGAGGGCGAGGGCGATGCCACCTACGGCAAGCTGACCCTGAAGTTCATCTG
CACCACCGGCAAGCTGCCCGTGCCCTGGCCCACCCTCGTGACCACCCTGACCTACGGCGTGCAGTGCTTC
AGCCGCTACCCCGACCACATGAAGCAGCACGACTTCTTCAAGTCCGCCATGCCCGAAGGCTACGTCCAGG
AGCGCACCATCTTCTTCAAGGACGACGGCAACTACAAGACCCGCGCCGAGGTGAAGTTCGAGGGCGACAC
CCTGGTGAACCGCATCGAGCTGAAGGGCATCGACTTCAAGGAGGACGGCAACATCCTGGGGCACAAGCTG
GAGTACAACTACAACAGCCACAACGTCTATATCATGGCCGACAAGCAGAAGAACGGCATCAAGGTGAACT
TCAAGATCCGCCACAACATCGAGGACGGCAGCGTGCAGCTCGCCGACCACTACCAGCAGAACACCCCCAT
CGGCGACGGCCCCGTGCTGCTGCCCGACAACCACTACCTGAGCACCCAGTCCGCCCTGAGCAAAGACCCC
AACGAGAAGCGCGATCACATGGTCCTGCTGGAGTTCGTGACCGCCGCCGGGATCTAACTCGAGCCTTAGG
AGATCCGGCTGCTAACGGGATCCCGACTGGCGAGAGCCAGGTAACGAATGGATCCAAAGCCCGAAAGGAA
GCTGAGTTGGCTGCTGCCACCGCTGAGCAATAACTAGCATAACCCCTTGGGGCCTCTAAACGGGTCTTGA
GGGGTTTTTTGCTGAAAGGAGGAACTATATCCGGATATCCACAGGACGGGTGTGGTCGCCATGATCGCGT
AGTCGATAGTGGCTCCAAGTAGCGAAGCGAGCAGGACTGGGCGGCGGCCAAAGCGGTCGGACAGTGCTCC
GAGAACGGGTGCGCATAGAAATTGCATCAACGCATATAGCGCTAGCAGCACGCCATAGTGACTGGCGATG
CTGTCGGAATGGACGATATCCCGCAAGAGGCCCGGCAGTACCGGCATAACCAAGCCTATGCCTACAGCAT
CCAGGGTGACGGTGCCGAGGATGACGATGAGCGCATTGTTAGATTTCATACACGGTGCCTGACTGCGTTA
GCAATTTAACTGTGATAAACTACCGCATTAAAGCTTATCGATGATAAGCTGTCAAACATGAGAATTCGTA
ATCATGTCATAGCTGTTTCCTGTGTGAAATTGTTATCCGCTCACAATTCCACACAACATACGAGCCGGAA
GCATAAAGTGTAAAGCCTGGGGTGCCTAATGAGTGAGCTAACTCACATTAATTGCGTTGCGCTCACTGCC
CGCTTTCCAGTCGGGAAACCTGTCGTGCCAGCTGCATTAATGAATCGGCCAACGCGCGGGGAGAGGCGGT
TTGCGTATTGGGCGCTCTTCCGCTTCCTCGCTCACTGACTCGCTGCGCTCGGTCGTTCGGCTGCGGCGAG
CGGTATCAGCTCACTCAAAGGCGGTAATACGGTTATCCACAGAATCAGGGGATAACGCAGGAAAGAACAT
GTGAGCAAAAGGCCAGCAAAAGGCCAGGAACCGTAAAAAGGCCGCGTTGCTGGCGTTTTTCCATAGGCTC
CGCCCCCCTGACGAGCATCACAAAAATCGACGCTCAAGTCAGAGGTGGCGAAACCCGACAGGACTATAAA
GATACCAGGCGTTTCCCCCTGGAAGCTCCCTCGTGCGCTCTCCTGTTCCGACCCTGCCGCTTACCGGATA
CCTGTCCGCCTTTCTCCCTTCGGGAAGCGTGGCGCTTTCTCATAGCTCACGCTGTAGGTATCTCAGTTCG
GTGTAGGTCGTTCGCTCCAAGCTGGGCTGTGTGCACGAACCCCCCGTTCAGCCCGACCGCTGCGCCTTAT
CCGGTAACTATCGTCTTGAGTCCAACCCGGTAAGACACGACTTATCGCCACTGGCAGCAGCCACTGGTAA
CAGGATTAGCAGAGCGAGGTATGTAGGCGGTGCTACAGAGTTCTTGAAGTGGTGGCCTAACTACGGCTAC
ACTAGAAGAACAGTATTTGGTATCTGCGCTCTGCTGAAGCCAGTTACCTTCGGAAAAAGAGTTGGTAGCT
CTTGATCCGGCAAACAAACCACCGCTGGTAGCGGTGGTTTTTTTGTTTGCAAGCAGCAGATTACGCGCAG
AAAAAAAGGATCTCAAGAAGATCCTTTGATCTTTTCTACGGGGTCTGACGCTCAGTGGAACGAAAACTCA
CGTTAAGGGATTTTGGTCATGAGATTATCAAAAAGGATCTTCACCTAGATCCTTTTAAATTAAAAATGAA
GTTTTAAATCAATCTAAAGTATATATGAGTAAACTTGGTCTGACAGTTACCAATGCTTAATCAGTGAGGC
ACCTATCTCAGCGATCTGTCTATTTCGTTCATCCATAGTTGCCTGACTCCCCGTCGTGTAGATAACTACG
ATACGGGAGGGCTTACCATCTGGCCCCAGTGCTGCAATGATACCGCGAGACCCACGCTCACCGGCTCCAG
ATTTATCAGCAATAAACCAGCCAGCCGGAAGGGCCGAGCGCAGAAGTGGTCCTGCAACTTTATCCGCCTC
CATCCAGTCTATTAATTGTTGCCGGGAAGCTAGAGTAAGTAGTTCGCCAGTTAATAGTTTGCGCAACGTT
GTTGCCATTGCTACAGGCATCGTGGTGTCACGCTCGTCGTTTGGTATGGCTTCATTCAGCTCCGGTTCCC
AACGATCAAGGCGAGTTACATGATCCCCCATGTTGTGCAAAAAAGCGGTTAGCTCCTTCGGTCCTCCGAT
CGTTGTCAGAAGTAAGTTGGCCGCAGTGTTATCACTCATGGTTATGGCAGCACTGCATAATTCTCTTACT
GTCATGCCATCCGTAAGATGCTTTTCTGTGACTGGTGAGTACTCAACCAAGTCATTCTGAGAATAGTGTA
TGCGGCGACCGAGTTGCTCTTGCCCGGCGTCAATACGGGATAATACCGCGCCACATAGCAGAACTTTAAA
AGTGCTCATCATTGGAAAACGTTCTTCGGGGCGAAAACTCTCAAGGATCTTACCGCTGTTGAGATCCAGT
TCGATGTAACCCACTCGTGCACCCAACTGATCTTCAGCATCTTTTACTTTCACCAGCGTTTCTGGGTGAG
CAAAAACAGGAAGGCAAAATGCCGCAAAAAAGGGAATAAGGGCGACACGGAAATGTTGAATACTCATACT
CTTCCTTTTTCAATATTATTGAAGCATTTATCAGGGTTATTGTCTCATGAGCGGATACATATTTGAATGT
ATTTAGAAAAATAAACAAATAGGGGTTCCGCGCACATTTCCCCGAAAAGTGCCACCTGACGTCTAAGAAA
CCATTATTATCATGACATTAACCTATAAAAATAGGCGTATCACGAGGCCCTTTCGTCTCGCGCGTTTCGG
TGATGACGGTGAAAACCTCTGACACATGCAGCTCCCGGAGACGGTCACAGCTTGTCTGTAAGCGGATGCC
GGGAGCAGACAAGCCCGTCAGGGCGCGTCAGCGGGTGTTGGCGGGTGTCGGGGCTGGCTTAACTATGCGG
CATCAGAGCAGATTGTACTGAGAGTGCACCATATATGCGGTGTGAAATACCGCACAGATGCGTAAGGAGA
AAATACCGCATCAGGCGCCATTCGCCATTCAGGCTGCGCAACTGTTGGGAAGGGCGATCGGTGCGGGCCT
CTTCGCTATTACGCCAGCTGGCGAAAGGGGGATGTGCTGCAAGGCGATTAAGTTGGGTAACGCCAGGGTT
TTCCCAGTCACGACGTTGTAAAACGACGGCCAGTGCCAAGCTTGCATGCAAGGAGATGGCGCCCAACAGT
CCCCCGGCCACGGGGCCTGCCACCATACCCACGCCGAAACAAGCGCTCATGAGCCCGAAGTGGCGAGCCC
GATCTTCCCCATCGGTGATGTCGGCGATATAGGCGCCAGCAACCGCACCTGTGGCGCCGGTGATGCCGGC
CACGATGCGTCCGGCGTAGAGGATCGAGATCTCGATCCCGCGAAAT
Features (pLannotate 1.2.2; 18 found; start..end, strand, type, name):
      1..19      +  promoter       T7 promoter: promoter for bacteriophage T7 RNA polymerase
     51..73      +  RBS            RBS: efficient ribosome binding site from bacteriophage T7 gene 10 (Olins and Rangwala, 1989)
     83..754     +  CDS            (3-F)Tyr-EGFP: (3-F)Tyr-EGFP is a basic (constitutively fluorescent) green fluorescent protein published in 2004, derived from Aequorea victoria.
    825..866     +  CDS            SET1 (fragment): solubility-enhancement tag derived from T7 phage gene 10B
    874..921     +  terminator     T7 terminator: transcription terminator for bacteriophage T7 RNA polymerase
    947..1239    -  CDS            TcR (fragment): tetracycline efflux protein; tet; confers resistance to tetracycline
   1287..1315    -  promoter       tet promoter: E. coli promoter for tetracycline efflux protein gene
   1360..1376    -  protein_bind   lac operator: The lac repressor binds to the lac operator to inhibit transcription in E. coli. This inhibition can be relieved by adding lactose or isopropyl-β-D-thiogalactopyranoside (IPTG). lac repressor encoded by lacI
   1384..1414    -  promoter       lac promoter: promoter for the E. coli lac operon
   1429..1450    -  protein_bind   CAP binding site: CAP binding activates transcription in the presence of cAMP. E. coli catabolite activator protein
   1463..1555    -  CDS            lacI (fragment): lac repressor; lacI; The lac repressor binds to the lac operator to inhibit transcription in E. coli. This inhibition can be relieved by adding lactose or isopropyl-β-D-thiogalactopyranoside (IPTG).
   1738..2326    -  rep_origin     ori: high-copy-number ColE1/pMB1/pBR322/pUC origin of replication
   2497..3357    -  CDS            AmpR: β-lactamase; bla; confers resistance to ampicillin, carbenicillin, and related antibiotics
   3358..3462    -  promoter       AmpR promoter: bla
   3557..3592    +  CDS            rop (fragment): Rop protein, which maintains plasmids at low copy number; rop
   3694..3795    +  misc_feature   bom (fragment): basis of mobility region from pBR322
   3801..3955    -  CDS            lacZα (fragment): LacZα fragment of β-galactosidase; lacZ fragment
   3963..4155    -  CDS            TcR (fragment): tetracycline efflux protein; tet; confers resistance to tetracycline
