[The description below was written by a language model from this plasmid's Addgene catalogue record and pLannotate feature annotations shown in this document.]
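Description:
PT7-deGFP-MGapt is a 4,176 bp bacterial expression and synthetic-biology plasmid built on the pIVEX2.3d backbone, a vector designed for T7-driven in vitro protein expression. It is propagated in E. coli using a high-copy ColE1/pUC-type origin and selected with ampicillin through the β-lactamase gene and its native promoter. The remaining backbone annotations (partial tetracycline resistance, lacI, lacZα, rop and bom sequences, plus a lac promoter/operator region) are fragments, best read as cloning-history remnants rather than working parts; the catalogue lists copy number as unknown.

The payload is an 895 bp synthetic cassette, UTR1-deGFP-MGapt-T7term, inserted by Gibson assembly. A T7 promoter drives transcription through an untranslated leader carrying the strong ribosome binding site from phage T7 gene 10, followed by the deGFP coding sequence, which the automated annotation matches to an EGFP-family Aequorea victoria variant. Downstream of the reporter, between the coding region and the T7 terminator, lies the malachite green (MG) RNA aptamer. The annotation software does not recognise the aptamer itself, and the short "SET1" gene 10B hit in this interval probably reflects phage-derived sequence ahead of the terminator rather than a functional tag.

Because the MG aptamer fluoresces when it binds malachite green dye, a single transcript reports both mRNA abundance, through the aptamer signal, and protein output, through deGFP fluorescence. The associated work concerns characterising gene circuit performance and resource usage in a cell-free "breadboard", so the plasmid serves as a T7 RNA polymerase-dependent reporter for following transcription and translation simultaneously in such expression systems.
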