Addgene plasmid #67741: PT7-deGFP-MGapt
Purpose: T7 promoter expressing deGFP-MG aptamer fusion
Depositing lab: Richard Murray. Depositing organization: California Institute of Technology. Publication: Gene circuit performance characterization and resource usage in a cell-free "breadboard". Siegal-Gaskins D, Tuza ZA, Kim J, Noireaux V, Murray RM. ACS Synth Biol. 2014 Jun 20;3(6):416-25. doi: 10.1021/sb400203p. Epub 2014 Apr 7. PubMed 24670245.
Backbone
  Vector backbone: pIVEX2.3d
  Backbone manufacturer: Roche
  Backbone size w/o insert (bp): 3281
  Total vector size (bp): 4176
  Vector type: Bacterial Expression, Synthetic Biology
Growth in bacteria
  Bacterial resistance: Ampicillin, 100 μg/mL
  Growth temperature: 37°C
  Growth strain: JM109
  Copy number: Unknown
Gene/Insert
  Gene/Insert name: UTR1-deGFP-MGapt-T7term
  Species: Synthetic
  Insert size (bp): 895
  Promoter: PT7
  Cloning method: Gibson Cloning
  Sequencing primers: 5′ CATCGGTGATGTCGGCGATA; 3′ GCCACTATCGACTACGCGAT
Terms and licenses: Academic/Nonprofit Terms; Industry Terms: Not Available to Industry
How to cite: PT7-deGFP-MGapt was a gift from Richard Murray (Addgene plasmid # 67741 ; http://n2t.net/addgene:67741 ; RRID:Addgene_67741)
