>Addgene plasmid #67741 | PT7-deGFP-MGapt | addgene partial sequence | sequence record 121185 | EXFP-internal-R 5'-GAACTCCAGCAGGACCATGT-3'
GGGCGGACTGGGTGCTCAGGTAGTGGTTGTCGGGCAGCAGCACGGGGCCGTCGCCGATGGGGGTGTTCTG
CTGGTAGTGGTCGGCGAGCTGCACGCTGCCGTCCTCGATGTTGTGGCGGATCTTGAAGTTCACCTTGATG
CCGTTCTTCTGCTTGTCGGCCATGATATAGACGTTGTGGCTGTTGTAGTTGTACTCCAGCTTGTGCCCCA
GGATGTTGCCGTCCTCCTTGAAGTCGATGCCCTTCAGCTCGATGCGGTTCACCAGGGTGTCGCCCTCGAA
CTTCACCTCGGCGCGGGTCTTGTAGTTGCCGTCGTCCTTGAAGAAGATGGTGCGCTCCTGGACGTAGCCT
TCGGGCATGGCGGACTTGAAGAAGTCGTGCTGCTTCATGTGGTCGGGGTAGCGGCTGAAGCACTGCACGC
CGTAGGTCAGGGTGGTCACGAGGGTGGGCCAGGGCACGGGCAGCTTGCCGGTGGTGCAGATGAACTTCAG
GGTCAGCTTGCCGTAGGTGGCATCGCCCTCGCCCTCGCCGGACACGCTGAACTTGTGGCCGTTTACGTCG
CCGTCCAGCTCGACCAGGATGGGAACAACGCCAGTGAAAAGCTCCATGGTATATCTCCTTCTTAAAGTTA
AACAAAATTATTTCTAGAGGGAAACCGTTGTGGTCTCCCTATAGTGAGTCGTATTAATTTCGCGGGATCG
AGATCTCGATCCTCTACGCCGGACGCATCGTGGCCGGCATCACCGGCGCCACAGGTGCGGTTGCTGGCGC
CTA
